Addgene plasmid #120744: GGE104
Purpose: Part of GoldenGate Yarrowia lipolytica toolkit for assembling an expression plasmid for Y. lipolytic yeast. Inducible promoter for gene expression in position1 (P1_EYK300-3AB)
Depositing lab: Tristan Rossignol. Depositing organization: INRAE Jouy-en-Josas. Publication: A modular Golden Gate toolkit for Yarrowia lipolytica synthetic biology. Larroude M, Park YK, Soudier P, Kubiak M, Nicaud JM, Rossignol T. Microb Biotechnol. 2019 May 31. doi: 10.1111/1751-7915.13427. PubMed 31148366.
Backbone
  Vector backbone: pUC
  Vector type: Cloning/assembly plasmid
Growth in bacteria
  Bacterial resistance: Kanamycin, 50 μg/mL
  Growth temperature: 37°C
  Growth strain: DH5alpha
  Copy number: High Copy
Gene/Insert
  Gene/Insert name: P1_EYK300-3AB
  Species: Synthetic
  Insert size (bp): 417
  Cloning method: Unknown
Terms and licenses: Academic/Nonprofit Terms; Industry Terms: Not Available to Industry
How to cite: GGE104 was a gift from Tristan Rossignol (Addgene plasmid # 120744 ; http://n2t.net/addgene:120744 ; RRID:Addgene_120744)
