[The description below was written by a language model from this plasmid's Addgene catalogue record and pLannotate feature annotations shown in this document.]
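Description:
GGE104 is a small (about 3.9 kb) donor or "part" plasmid from a modular Golden Gate toolkit for building expression plasmids for the oleaginous yeast Yarrowia lipolytica. It is a bacterial cloning/assembly vector rather than a yeast expression plasmid: the catalogue lists a pUC backbone, and the feature table shows a high-copy ColE1/pUC-type origin for propagation in E. coli. Selection is by kanamycin, through the Tn5-derived aminoglycoside phosphotransferase (NeoR/KanR). The annotation also detects a Sh ble (BleoR) coding sequence downstream of a partial AmpR promoter, although the record lists only kanamycin as the resistance. No yeast origin, yeast marker or integration element is annotated.

The payload is P1_EYK300-3AB, a 417 bp synthetic sequence described as an inducible promoter formatted for "position 1", meaning the promoter slot of the first transcription unit in a multi-part Golden Gate assembly. The record does not name the inducer, the type IIS enzyme or the overhangs used. The promoter itself is not annotated in the feature table. It most plausibly lies in the unannotated stretch between the SP6 and T7 phage promoters, which flank the cloning site downstream of the lac promoter/operator and CAP site. The fragments of lacI, lacZα, ccdB and Tn5 transposase appear to be backbone remnants typical of commercial PCR-cloning vectors, not functional elements. In particular, ccdB is only partial and the plasmid is grown in a standard DH5alpha strain. In use, the promoter part would be released and ligated in order with gene, terminator, marker and destination-vector modules from the same toolkit to give inducible gene expression in Y. lipolytica.
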