Features (pLannotate 1.2.2; 14 found; start..end, strand, type, name):
      2..94      +  CDS            lacI (fragment): lac repressor; lacI; The lac repressor binds to the lac operator to inhibit transcription in E. coli. This inhibition can be relieved by adding lactose or isopropyl-β-D-thiogalactopyranoside (IPTG).
    107..128     +  protein_bind   CAP binding site: CAP binding activates transcription in the presence of cAMP. E. coli catabolite activator protein
    143..173     +  promoter       lac promoter: promoter for the E. coli lac operon
    181..197     +  protein_bind   lac operator: The lac repressor binds to the lac operator to inhibit transcription in E. coli. This inhibition can be relieved by adding lactose or isopropyl-β-D-thiogalactopyranoside (IPTG). lac repressor encoded by lacI
    239..257     +  promoter       SP6 promoter: promoter for bacteriophage SP6 RNA polymerase
    838..856     -  promoter       T7 promoter: promoter for bacteriophage T7 RNA polymerase
    859..1006    +  CDS            lacZα (fragment): LacZα fragment of β-galactosidase; lacZ fragment
   1016..1319    +  CDS            ccdB (fragment): CcdB, a bacterial toxin that poisons DNA gyrase; ccdB; Plasmids containing the ccdB gene cannot be propagated in standard E. coli strains.
   1367..1636    +  CDS            tnpA (fragment): TN5P_ECOLX - Also known as tnp. Experimental evidence at protein level: Swiss-Prot protein existence level 1. Mediates transposition of transposon Tn5 by a 'cut and paste' mechanism. First, the monomeric transposase binds the 19 bp inverted DNA repeats flanking the transposon. Then, dimerization of the DNA- bound transposase creates a synaptic DNA complex. After nicking of the first DNA strand, excision of the transposon proceeds through a series of intermediates. The transposase then mediates the insertion of the transposon at a new site by strand transfer. The activity of the wild- type tran
   1668..2462    +  CDS            NeoR/KanR: aminoglycoside phosphotransferase from Tn5; aph(3')-II (or nptII); confers resistance to neomycin, kanamycin, and G418 (Geneticin®)
   2483..2533    -  misc_feature   bom (fragment): basis of mobility region from pBR322
   2560..2648    +  promoter       AmpR promoter (fragment): bla
   2668..3042    +  CDS            BleoR: antibiotic-binding protein; Sh ble from Streptoalloteichus hindustanus; confers resistance to bleomycin, phleomycin, and Zeocin™
   3180..3768    +  rep_origin     ori: high-copy-number ColE1/pMB1/pBR322/pUC origin of replication
>Addgene plasmid #120744 | GGE104 | addgene full sequence | sequence record 259361 | Addgene NGS Result
AGCGCCCAATACGCAAACCGCCTCTCCCCGCGCGTTGGCCGATTCATTAATGCAGCTGGCACGACAGGTT
TCCCGACTGGAAAGCGGGCAGTGAGCGCAACGCAATTAATGTGAGTTAGCTCACTCATTAGGCACCCCAG
GCTTTACACTTTATGCTTCCGGCTCGTATGTTGTGTGGAATTGTGAGCGGATAACAATTTCACACAGGAA
ACAGCTATGACCATGATTACGCCAAGCTATTTAGGTGACACTATAGAATACTCAAGCTATGCATCAAGCT
TGGTACCGAGCTCGGATCCACTAGTAACGGCCGCCAGTGTGCTGGAATTCGCCCTTGGTCTCTCATTGGA
TCCAGTAGATGTGTAAGTGTGTAGAAGTGTCGTGTGGGCCAATTGTGGGGAAAGGAGCTTCTTATAGAAG
CTGATCTGCCCCTCTTTCTGATCCACGTTGACCCCCACGCTGTTTTCAGCTTTGCAAAAGTTTGGGACCG
CGGTACGTGGTGGCCTTGCCTCGAAATAATAGTCTTTGTCCGCACTAGTCAGGTCATCGGATTATGCAAG
GCTGTGGAGCTTAATGCGGCGGCTTTCCCTTTTGGGATTCCGCTTCCCGCTGTGGAGCTTAATGCGGCGG
CTTTCCCTTTTGGGATTCCGCTTCCCGCTGTGGAGCTTAATGCGGCGGCTTTCCCTTTTGGGATTCCGCT
TCCCCAGATTGAAACGTACAGTATAGAGAAAAGTAGATGCATCGATACGCGTATCGCCGTAGAGACCAAG
GGCGAATTCTGCAGATATCCATCACACTGGCGGCCGCTCGAGCATGCATCTAGAGGGCCCAATTCGCCCT
ATAGTGAGTCGTATTACAATTCACTGGCCGTCGTTTTACAACGTCGTGACTGGGAAAACCCTGGCGTTAC
CCAACTTAATCGCCTTGCAGCACATCCCCCTTTCGCCAGCTGGCGTAATAGCGAAGAGGCCCGCACCGAT
CGCCCTTCCCAACAGTTGCGCAGCCTATACGTACGGCAGTTTAAGGTTTACACCTATAAAAGAGAGAGCC
GTTATCGTCTGTTTGTGGATGTACAGAGTGATATTATTGACACGCCGGGGCGACGGATGGTGATCCCCCT
GGCCAGTGCACGTCTGCTGTCAGATAAAGTCTCCCGTGAACTTTACCCGGTGGTGCATATCGGGGATGAA
AGCTGGCGCATGATGACCACCGATATGGCCAGTGTGCCGGTCTCCGTTATCGGGGAAGAAGTGGCTGATC
TCAGCCACCGCGAAAATGACATCAAAAACGCCATTAACCTGATGTTCTGGGGAATATAAATGTCAGGCAT
GAGATTATCAAAAAGGATCTTCACCTAGATCCTTTTCACGTAGAAAGCCAGTCCGCAGAAACGGTGCTGA
CCCCGGATGAATGTCAGCTACTGGGCTATCTGGACAAGGGAAAACGCAAGCGCAAAGAGAAAGCAGGTAG
CTTGCAGTGGGCTTACATGGCGATAGCTAGACTGGGCGGTTTTATGGACAGCAAGCGAACCGGAATTGCC
AGCTGGGGCGCCCTCTGGTAAGGTTGGGAAGCCCTGCAAAGTAAACTGGATGGCTTTCTTGCCGCCAAGG
ATCTGATGGCGCAGGGGATCAAGCTCTGATCAAGAGACAGGATGAGGATCGTTTCGCATGATTGAACAAG
ATGGATTGCACGCAGGTTCTCCGGCCGCTTGGGTGGAGAGGCTATTCGGCTATGACTGGGCACAACAGAC
AATCGGCTGCTCTGATGCCGCCGTGTTCCGGCTGTCAGCGCAGGGGCGCCCGGTTCTTTTTGTCAAGACC
GACCTGTCCGGTGCCCTGAATGAACTGCAAGACGAGGCAGCGCGGCTATCGTGGCTGGCCACGACGGGCG
TTCCTTGCGCAGCTGTGCTCGACGTTGTCACTGAAGCGGGAAGGGACTGGCTGCTATTGGGCGAAGTGCC
GGGGCAGGATCTCCTGTCATCTCACCTTGCTCCTGCCGAGAAAGTATCCATCATGGCTGATGCAATGCGG
CGGCTGCATACGCTTGATCCGGCTACCTGCCCATTCGACCACCAAGCGAAACATCGCATCGAGCGAGCAC
GTACTCGGATGGAAGCCGGTCTTGTCGATCAGGATGATCTGGACGAAGAGCATCAGGGGCTCGCGCCAGC
CGAACTGTTCGCCAGGCTCAAGGCGAGCATGCCCGACGGCGAGGATCTCGTCGTGACCCATGGCGATGCC
TGCTTGCCGAATATCATGGTGGAAAATGGCCGCTTTTCTGGATTCATCGACTGTGGCCGGCTGGGTGTGG
CGGACCGCTATCAGGACATAGCGTTGGCTACCCGTGATATTGCTGAAGAGCTTGGCGGCGAATGGGCTGA
CCGCTTCCTCGTGCTTTACGGTATCGCCGCTCCCGATTCGCAGCGCATCGCCTTCTATCGCCTTCTTGAC
GAGTTCTTCTGAATTATTAACGCTTACAATTTCCTGATGCGGTATTTTCTCCTTACGCATCTGTGCGGTA
TTTCACACCGCATCAGGTGGCACTTTTCGGGGAAATGTGCGCGGAACCCCTATTTGTTTATTTTTCTAAA
TACATTCAAATATGTATCCGCTCATGAGACAATAACCCTGATAAATGCTTCAATAATAGCACGTGAGGAG
GGCCACCATGGCCAAGTTGACCAGTGCCGTTCCGGTGCTCACCGCGCGCGACGTCGCCGGAGCGGTCGAG
TTCTGGACCGACCGGCTCGGGTTCTCCCGGGACTTCGTGGAGGACGACTTCGCCGGTGTGGTCCGGGACG
ACGTGACCCTGTTCATCAGCGCGGTCCAGGACCAGGTGGTGCCGGACAACACCCTGGCCTGGGTGTGGGT
GCGCGGCCTGGACGAGCTGTACGCCGAGTGGTCGGAGGTCGTGTCCACGAACTTCCGGGACGCCTCCGGG
CCGGCCATGACCGAGATCGGCGAGCAGCCGTGGGGGCGGGAGTTCGCCCTGCGCGACCCGGCCGGCAACT
GCGTGCACTTCGTGGCCGAGGAGCAGGACTGACACGTGCTAAAACTTCATTTTTAATTTAAAAGGATCTA
GGTGAAGATCCTTTTTGATAATCTCATGACCAAAATCCCTTAACGTGAGTTTTCGTTCCACTGAGCGTCA
GACCCCGTAGAAAAGATCAAAGGATCTTCTTGAGATCCTTTTTTTCTGCGCGTAATCTGCTGCTTGCAAA
CAAAAAAACCACCGCTACCAGCGGTGGTTTGTTTGCCGGATCAAGAGCTACCAACTCTTTTTCCGAAGGT
AACTGGCTTCAGCAGAGCGCAGATACCAAATACTGTTCTTCTAGTGTAGCCGTAGTTAGGCCACCACTTC
AAGAACTCTGTAGCACCGCCTACATACCTCGCTCTGCTAATCCTGTTACCAGTGGCTGCTGCCAGTGGCG
ATAAGTCGTGTCTTACCGGGTTGGACTCAAGACGATAGTTACCGGATAAGGCGCAGCGGTCGGGCTGAAC
GGGGGGTTCGTGCACACAGCCCAGCTTGGAGCGAACGACCTACACCGAACTGAGATACCTACAGCGTGAG
CTATGAGAAAGCGCCACGCTTCCCGAAGGGAGAAAGGCGGACAGGTATCCGGTAAGCGGCAGGGTCGGAA
CAGGAGAGCGCACGAGGGAGCTTCCAGGGGGAAACGCCTGGTATCTTTATAGTCCTGTCGGGTTTCGCCA
CCTCTGACTTGAGCGTCGATTTTTGTGATGCTCGTCAGGGGGGCGGAGCCTATGGAAAAACGCCAGCAAC
GCGGCCTTTTTACGGTTCCTGGCCTTTTGCTGGCCTTTTGCTCACATGTTCTTTCCTGCGTTATCCCCTG
ATTCTGTGGATAACCGTATTACCGCCTTTGAGTGAGCTGATACCGCTCGCCGCAGCCGAACGACCGAGCG
CAGCGAGTCAGTGAGCGAGGAAGCGGAAG
